>Addgene plasmid #225456 | pcDNA3puro-mGFP-FXR1a-CC2mut (V361P) | addgene full sequence | sequence record 448470 | Addgene NGS Result
GGAGGTCTCCAGGAAGGCGGGCACCCCGGCGCGCTCGGCCGCCTCCACTCCGGGGAGCACGACGGCGCTG
CCCAGACCCTTGCCCTGGTGGTCGGGCGAGACGCCGACGGTGGCCAGGAACCACGCGGGCTCCTTGGGCC
GGTGCGGCGCCAGGAGGCCTTCCATCTGTTGCTGCGCGGCCAGCCGGGAACCGCTCAACTCGGCCATGCG
CGGGCCGATCTCGGCGAACACCGCCCCCGCTTCGACGCTCTCCGGCGTGGTCCAGACCGCCACCGCGGCG
CCGTCGTCCGCGACCCACACCTTGCCGATGTCGAGCCCGACGCGCGTGAGGAAGAGTTCTTGCAGCTCGG
TGACCCGCTCGATGTGGCGGTCCGGATCGACGGTGTGGCGCGTGGCGGGGTAGTCGGCGAACGCGGCGGC
GAGGGTGCGTACGGCCCTGGGGACGTCGTCGCGGGTGGCGAGGCGCACCGTGGGCTTGTACTCGGTCATG
GTTGGGAGCTTTTTGCAAAAGCCTAGGCCTCCAAAAAAGCCTCCTCACTACTTCTGGAATAGCTCAGAGG
CAGAGGCGGCCTCGGCCTCTGCATAAATAAAAAAAATTAGTCAGCCATGGGGCGGAGAATGGGCGGAACT
GGGCGGAGTTAGGGGCGGGATGGGCGGAGTTAGGGGCGGGACTATGGTTGCTGACTAATTGAGATGCATG
CTTTGCATACTTCTGCCTGCTGGGGAGCCTGGGGACTTTCCACACCTGGTTGCTGACTAATTGAGATGCA
TGCTTTGCATACTTCTGCCTGCTGGGGAGCCTGGGGACTTTCCACACCCTAACTGACACACATTCCACAG
AATTAATTCGCGTTAAATTTTTGTTAAATCAGCTCATTTTTTAACCAATAGGCCGAAATCGGCAAAATCC
CTTATAAATCAAAAGAATAGACCGAGATAGGGT
[37 nt withheld, positions 944-980]
AAAGAACGTGGACTCCAACGTCAAAGG
[49 nt withheld, positions 1008-1056]
T
[91 nt withheld, positions 1058-1148]
G
[124 nt withheld, positions 1150-1273]
GGGGATACCCCCTAGAGCCCCAGCTGGTTCTTTCCGCCTCAGAAGCCATAGAGCCCACCGCATCCCCAGC
ATGCCTGCTATTGTCTTCCCAATCCTCCCCCTTGCTGTCCTGCCCCACCCCACCCCCCAGAATAGAATGA
CACCTACTCAGACAATGCGATGCAATTTCCTCATTTTATTAGGAAAGGACAGTGGGAGTGGCACCTTCCA
GGGTCAAGGAAGGCACGGGGGAGGGGCAAACAACAGATGGCTGGCAACTAGAAGGCACAGTCGAGGCTGA
TCAGCGGGTTTAAACGGGCCCTCTAGACTCGAGTTATGAAACACCATTCAGGACTGCTGCTTCTTGAGTG
TTTTCTTCTTTTAAGGTATTAATCTTTTCTTCTCCTGGAGTACGCTGTAGCTTAGAAATGTCATCGCCAG
AAGCACTAGTTGGGCCGTTTATTGCCTTTTCTGAAGGACCATGCTCTTCAATCACATCTTTTGCCATTTC
TTTCTTGTTTTTAGCCAAAGTTTCCCTTGGGAGGTTTCTTTGTCTGCTCTGAGACTCAGCTCTAGAAATA
TAATCTGCAACTGTGACTAGCCCATTTTCATTAACTGAAGCTGTATCAGATTCAGTCATTCCATCCATCA
GAACAGCATCTTCATCAGTCCTTCGTCTACGAGACCGCCTACGACGGTTAGTGGAATGGTGGCTTTCGGA
TGCATCAGTGTCTGCAGTCTGATCTGATTCTGTATTATCAAGTAAGCTGTATGGATTGCTGTCTGGATCT
TTGAGCACAGAACTGATGGAGGATTTGCCACCACGTGGTCCACCACGACCTCGACCCCCTGAAACACTTC
TGCCTCTTCCTCCTGGGCGTCTCCTGCTGTCACGCTGATGTCGGCTGTCTCGATCATCTTCTCCTGCCAA
TGACCAATCACTCAGCTCGTCTTTACGCTCAGATTCCGTTTCAGAGGGGTTAGACAGCTCAGAATTTGTA
CCATAACCGGAGGTGTAATTAGGTCCCCGACGACCTCTGCCTCTTCCGCTATAAGACCTAGAACCAATCT
GTCGCAGCTGTTCATCAATCTGTAGGCGTTCCATTCTTAGCTGTTCTGGTTCCTTTAGATAGGCAATATG
ATACTCTAGAAGAACCTGCACATTTCCAATGCTTTCTTTAGTGCCAACAAATACAAATGGAACCATACCG
TCTTCTCTGGGTAATTTATTTTCATTGTCCCCTTCAATTCTCACTCGAACCACACCAGATTTGTCCACTA
TTTCTTGAATAACTTTGCCATTTTTTCCAATTACTTTTCCAACGAGATTCCTAGGAACCTGAATAAAATC
CTCCACAAATTCCAAGAAACCTCTAGCCTTTTTTACAGCATCAGCACTCTCTCCGTAGATTCTGAATGTT
CCAGTATCTTCATCTAGCTCAATGGCGGTAACTCCAGGAACCTTCCTAGCTTGCTGGATGTTACTACCAT
GTGTTCCTATTGCCAGGCCCATTAAATCTTCTCTCACAACAAATTCCTCATGAAAAGCTGCTGCAAGTTG
TTTTGTGCATTCTAAATGCTTAGTGGCCTCTTCATTTCTGGACATAAGCATCAACTTCGTACGAATACTT
CGCAAATGCATGTCACTTAAGATGTTTACTCTCTTCACAGTTGCTTCACTGGCAGACAGTATCATTAGCT
GTGTTGTTTCTGGATGGTAAAAAATTCTGCATGCTCCTACTGCTTTCTTAAAATCTTTATGTGCATTTTC
ATTAGCACACGCCTCTCTCAAATCCTCAGGAACATCCACTGTGCATTTAAAGAAGGTATTTTTTTTGACA
GTTTTATTTTGATTGACAGGCCGAAGTCGTTCAAATGTGACTATTTCATTGTAAGTAGCGTCACAAGCAG
CATATTCAATGACATAAAATTCTCCTTTCATCATCCGAACTTTAGCCAACCACCACCCACATGGCTCTTG
GTCATTTGCTCTTGAATATACCTCTACTTCATCTCCTTCACTAATTTCTTTTTTTATATCAGGTGGTGGT
GGTAATCTAACTTCATTAAATGGAACCTGGCGTTCTGGTTGCCAATTATTTTCAAAAACAACTGTAAGGG
AGTCTTCATGAACATCTTTGATAAATCCCTTGTAGAAAGCCCCGTTAGAGCCGCGAACCTCCACCGTCAG
CTCCGCCTTGTACAGCTCGTCCATGCCGAGAGTGATCCCGGCGGCGGTCACGAACTCCAGCAGGACCATG
TGATCGCGCTTCTCGTTGGGGTCTTTGCTCAGCTTGGACTGGGTGCTCAGGTAGTGGTTGTCGGGCAGCA
GCACGGGGCCGTCGCCGATGGGGGTGTTCTGCTGGTAGTGGTCGGCGAGCTGCACGCTGCCGTCCTCGAT
GTTGTGGCGGATCTTGAAGTTCACCTTGATGCCGTTCTTCTGCTTGTCGGCCATGATATAGACGTTGTGG
CTGTTGTAGTTGTACTCCAGCTTGTGCCCCAGGATGTTGCCGTCCTCCTTGAAGTCGATGCCCTTCAGCT
CGATGCGGTTCACCAGGGTGTCGCCCTCGAACTTCACCTCGGCGCGGGTCTTGTAGTTGCCGTCGTCCTT
GAAGAAGATGGTGCGCTCCTGGACGTAGCCTTCGGGCATGGCGGACTTGAAGAAGTCGTGCTGCTTCATG
TGGTCGGGGTAGCGGCTGAAGCACTGCACGCCGTAGGTCAGGGTGGTCACGAGGGTGGGCCAGGGCACGG
GCAGCTTGCCGGTGGTGCAGATGAACTTCAGGGTCAGCTTGCCGTAGGTGGCATCGCCCTCGCCCTCGCC
GGACACGCTGAACTTGTGGCCGTTTACGTCGCCGTCCAGCTCGACCAGGATGGGCACCACCCCGGTGAAC
AGCTCCTCGCCCTTGCTCACCATGGTTGCTAGCCAGCTTGGGTCTCCCTATAGTGAGTCGTATTAATTTC
GATAAGCCAGTAAGCAGTGGGTTCTCTAGTTAGCCAGAGAGCTCTGCTTATATAGACCTCCCACCGTACA
CGCCTACCGCCCATTTGCGTCAATGGGGCGGAGTTGTTACGACATTTTGGAAAGTCCCGTTGATTTTGGT
GCCAAAACAAACTCCCATTGACGTCAATGGGGTGGAGACTTGGAAATCCCCGTGAGTCAAACCGCTATCC
ACGCCCATTGATGTACTGCCAAAACCGCATCACCATGGTAATAGCGATGACTAATACGTAGATGTACTGC
CAAGTAGGAAAGTCCCATAAGGTCATGTACTGGGCATAATGCCAGGCGGGCCATTTACCGTCATTGACGT
CAATAGGGGGCGTACTTGGCATATGATACACTTGATGTACTGCCAAGTGGGCAGTTTACCGTAAATACTC
CACCCATTGACGTCAATGGAAAGTCCCTATTGGCGTTACTATGGGAACATACGTCATTATTGACGTCAAT
GGGCGGGGGTCGTTGGGCGGTCAGCCAGGCGGGCCATTTACCGTAAGTTATGTAACGCGGAACTCCATAT
ATGGGCTATGAACTAATGACCCCGTAATTGATTACTATTAATAACTAGTCAATAATCAATGTCAACGCGT
ATATCTGGCCCGTACATCGCGAAGCAGCGCAAAACGCCTAACCCTAAGCAGATTCTTCATGCAATTGTCG
GTCAAGCCTTGCCTTGTTGTAGCTTAAATTTTGCTCGCGCACTACTCAGCGACCTCCAACACACAAGCAG
GGAGCAGATACTGGCTTAACTATGCGGCATCAGAGCAGATTGTACTGAGAGTGCACCATAGGGGATCGGG
AGATCTCCCGATCCGTCGACGTCAGGTGGCACTTTTCGGGGAAATGTGCGCGGAACCCCTATTTGTTTAT
TTTTCTAAATACATTCAAATATGTATCCGCTCATGAGACAATAACCCTGATAAATGCTTCAATAATATTG
AAAAAGGAAGAGTATGAGTATTCAACATTTCCGTGTCGCCCTTATTCCCTTTTTTGCGGCATTTTGCCTT
CCTGTTTTTGCTCACCCAGAAACGCTGGTGAAAGTAAAAGATGCTGAAGATCAGTTGGGTGCACGAGTGG
GTTACATCGAACTGGATCTCAACAGCGGTAAGATCCTTGAGAGTTTTCGCCCCGAAGAACGTTTTCCAAT
GATGAGCACTTTTAAAGTTCTGCTATGTGGCGCGGTATTATCCCGTATTGACGCCGGGCAAGAGCAACTC
GGTCGCCGCATACACTATTCTCAGAATGACTTGGTTGAGTACTCACCAGTCACAGAAAAGCATCTTACGG
ATGGCATGACAGTAAGAGAATTATGCAGTGCTGCCATAACCATGAGTGATAACACTGCGGCCAACTTACT
TCTGACAACGATCGGAGGACCGAAGGAGCTAACCGCTTTTTTGCACAACATGGGGGATCATGTAACTCGC
CTTGATCGTTGGGAACCGGAGCTGAATGAAGCCATACCAAACGACGAGCGTGACACCACGATGCCTGTAG
CAATGGCAACAACGTTGCGCAAACTATTAACTGGCGAACTACTTACTCTAGCTTCCCGGCAACAATTAAT
AGACTGGATGGAGGCGGATAAAGTTGCAGGACCACTTCTGCGCTCGGCCCTTCCGGCTGGCTGGTTTATT
GCTGATAAATCTGGAGCCGGTGAGCGTGGGTCTCGCGGTATCATTGCAGCACTGGGGCCAGATGGTAAGC
CCTCCCGTATCGTAGTTATCTACACGACGGGGAGTCAGGCAACTATGGATGAACGAAATAGACAGATCGC
TGAGATAGGTGCCTCACTGATTAAGCATTGGTAACTGTCAGACCAAGTTTACTCATATATACTTTAGATT
GATTTAAAACTTCATTTTTAATTTAAAAGGATCTAGGTGAAGATCCTTTTTGATAATCTCATGACCAAAA
TCCCTTAACGTGAGTTTTCGTTCCACTGAGCGTCAGACCCCGTAGAAAAGATCAAAGGATCTTCTTGAGA
TCCTTTTTTTCTGCGCGTAATCTGCTGCTTGCAAACAAAAAAACCACCGCTACCAGCGGTGGTTTGTTTG
CCGGATCAAGAGCTACCAACTCTTTTTCCGAAGGTAACTGGCTTCAGCAGAGCGCAGATACCAAATACTG
TTCTTCTAGTGTAGCCGTAGTTAGGCCACCACTTCAAGAACTCTGTAGCACCGCCTACATACCTCGCTCT
GCTAATCCTGTTACCAGTGGCTGCTGCCAGTGGCGATAAGTCGTGTCTTACCGGGTTGGACTCAAGACGA
TAGTTACCGGATAAGGCGCAGCGGTCGGGCTGAACGGGGGGTTCGTGCACACAGCCCAGCTTGGAGCGAA
CGACCTACACCGAACTGAGATACCTACAGCGTGAGCTATGAGAAAGCGCCACGCTTCCCGAAGGGAGAAA
GGCGGACAGGTATCCGGTAAGCGGCAGGGTCGGAACAGGAGAGCGCACGAGGGAGCTTCCAGGGGGAAAC
GCCTGGTATCTTTATAGTCCTGTCGGGTTTCGCCACCTCTGACTTGAGCGTCGATTTTTGTGATGCTCGT
CAGGGGGGCGGAGCCTATGGAAAAACGCCAGCAACGCGGCCTTTTTACGGTTCCTGGCCTTTTGCTGGCC
TTTTGCTCACATGTTCTTTCCTGCGTTATCCCCTGATTCTGTGGATAACCGTATTACCGCCTTTGAGTGA
GCTGATACCGCTCGCCGCAGCCGAACGACCGAGCGCAGCGAGTCAGTGAGCGAGGAAGCGGAAGAGCGCC
CAATACGCAAACCGCCTCTCCCCGCGCGTTGGCCGATTCATTAATGCAGCTGGCACGACAGGTTTCCCGA
CTGGAAAGCGGGCAGTGAGCGCAACGCAATTAATGTGAGTTAGCTCACTCATTAGGCACCCCAGGCTTTA
CACTTTATGCTTCCGGCTCGTATGTTGTGTGGAATTGTGAGCGGATAACAATTTCACACAGGAAACAGCT
ATGACCATGATTACGCCAAGCTCTAGCTAGAGGTCGACGGTATACAGACATGATAAGATACATTGATGAG
TTTGGACAAACCACAACTAGAATGCAGTGAAAAAAATGCTTTATTTGTGAAATTTGTGATGCTATTGCTT
TATTTGTAACCATTATAAGCTGCAATAAACAAGTTGGGGTGGGCGAAGAACTCCAGCATGAGATCCCCGC
GCTGGAGGATCATCCAGCCGGCGTCCCGGAAAACGATTCCGAAGCCCAACCTTTCATAGAAGGCGGCGGT
GGAATCGAAATCTCGTGATGGCAGGTTGGGCGTCGCTTGGTCGGTCATTTCGAACCCCAGAGTCCCGCTC
AGGCACCGGGCTTGCGGGTCATGCACCAGGTGCGCGGTCCTTCGGGCACCTCGACGTCGGCGGTGACGGT
GAAGCCGAGCCGCTCGTAGAAGGGGAGGTTGCGGGGCGC
Features (pLannotate 1.2.2; 21 found; start..end, strand, type, name):
    502..831     -  promoter       SV40 promoter: SV40 enhancer and early promoter
    845..1273    -  rep_origin     f1 ori (sequence partly withheld): f1 bacteriophage origin of replication; arrow indicates direction of (+) strand synthesis
   1294..1315    -  promoter       SV40 promoter (fragment): SV40 enhancer and early promoter
   1319..1543    -  polyA_signal   bGH poly(A) signal: bovine growth hormone polyadenylation signal
   1590..3449    -  CDS            FXR1: FXR1_HUMAN - Experimental evidence at protein level: Swiss-Prot protein existence level 1. RNA-binding protein required for embryonic and postnatal development of muscle tissue (PubMed:30770808). May regulate intracellular transport and local translation of certain mRNAs (By similarity). From Homo sapiens (Human).
   3450..4166    -  CDS            mEGFP: mEGFP is a basic (constitutively fluorescent) green fluorescent protein published in 2002, derived from Aequorea victoria. It has moderate acid sensitivity.
   4190..4208    -  promoter       T7 promoter: promoter for bacteriophage T7 RNA polymerase
   4224..4257    -  LTR            5' LTR (truncated) (fragment): truncated 5' long terminal repeat (LTR) from HIV-1
   4253..4456    -  promoter       CMV promoter: human cytomegalovirus (CMV) immediate early promoter
   4457..4836    -  enhancer       CMV enhancer: human cytomegalovirus immediate early enhancer
   4991..5043    +  misc_feature   bom (fragment): basis of mobility region from pBR322
   5102..5206    +  promoter       AmpR promoter: bla
   5207..6067    +  CDS            AmpR: β-lactamase; bla; confers resistance to ampicillin, carbenicillin, and related antibiotics
   6238..6826    +  rep_origin     ori: high-copy-number ColE1/pMB1/pBR322/pUC origin of replication
   7009..7101    +  CDS            lacI (fragment): lac repressor; lacI; The lac repressor binds to the lac operator to inhibit transcription in E. coli. This inhibition can be relieved by adding lactose or isopropyl-β-D-thiogalactopyranoside (IPTG).
   7114..7135    +  protein_bind   CAP binding site: CAP binding activates transcription in the presence of cAMP. E. coli catabolite activator protein
   7150..7180    +  promoter       lac promoter: promoter for the E. coli lac operon
   7188..7204    +  protein_bind   lac operator: The lac repressor binds to the lac operator to inhibit transcription in E. coli. This inhibition can be relieved by adding lactose or isopropyl-β-D-thiogalactopyranoside (IPTG). lac repressor encoded by lacI
   7277..7398    -  polyA_signal   SV40 poly(A) signal: SV40 polyadenylation signal
   7393..7551    -  CDS            ble (fragment): BLE_KLEPN - Experimental evidence at protein level: Swiss-Prot protein existence level 1. Binding protein with a strong affinity to the bleomycin family of antibiotics. Binds to CL990; an antimitotic-antibiotic compound. From Klebsiella pneumoniae.
   7572..489     -  CDS            PuroR (across the origin): puromycin N-acetyltransferase; pac from Streptomyces alboniger; confers resistance to puromycin
