[The description below was written by a language model from this plasmid's Addgene catalogue record and pLannotate feature annotations shown in this document.]
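Description:
pcDNA3puro-mGFP-FXR1a-CC2mut (V361P) is a 7.7 kb mammalian expression plasmid built on a pcDNA3-puro backbone. It is propagated in E. coli through a high-copy ColE1/pUC-type origin and selected with ampicillin via the β-lactamase gene. An f1 phage origin is also present. For selection in mammalian cells, an SV40 enhancer/early promoter drives puromycin N-acetyltransferase (PuroR), followed by an SV40 polyadenylation signal. A short remnant of a bleomycin-resistance gene lies between the puromycin coding sequence and that poly(A) signal. The annotation also picks up small lac operon fragments and a bom fragment. These, like the ble remnant, look like backbone leftovers with no evident role.

The payload is a single expression cassette in which the human cytomegalovirus immediate-early enhancer and promoter drive monomeric EGFP fused directly to the N terminus of human FXR1 isoform a, terminated by the bovine growth hormone poly(A) signal. A T7 promoter sits between the CMV promoter and the fusion coding sequence. FXR1 is an RNA-binding protein. This version carries a V361P substitution, and the "CC2mut" in the construct name suggests it is a mutation in a second coiled-coil region, although the record does not spell this out. The depositor notes that the coding sequence is resistant to a specific FXR1-targeting shRNA, so the fluorescent mutant can be expressed in cells where endogenous FXR1 has been knocked down. The stated purpose is simply expression of the mEGFP-tagged V361P protein. The associated publication concerns the FXR1 network as a signaling scaffold for actomyosin remodeling.
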