Addgene plasmid #225456: pcDNA3puro-mGFP-FXR1a-CC2mut (V361P)
Purpose: Express mEGFP-fusion protein of FXR1 isoform a (V361P)
Depositing lab: Christine Mayr. Depositing organization: Memorial Sloan-Kettering Cancer Center. Publication: The FXR1 network acts as signaling scaffold for actomyosin remodeling. Chen X, Fansler MM, Janjoš U, Ule J, Mayr C. Cell. 5 August 2024. doi: 10.1016/j.cell.2024.07.015. PubMed 37961296.
Backbone
  Vector backbone: pcDNA3-puro
  Backbone manufacturer: Mayr Lab
  Vector type: Mammalian Expression
Growth in bacteria
  Bacterial resistance: Ampicillin, 100 μg/mL
  Growth temperature: 37°C
  Growth strain: DH5alpha
  Copy number: High Copy
Gene/Insert
  Gene/Insert name: FXR1 isoform a
  Species: H. sapiens (human)
  Mutation: V361P
  Entrez Gene: FXR1 (a.k.a. CMYP9A, CMYP9B, FXR1P, MYOPMIL, MYORIBF)
  Promoter: CMV
  Tag / fusion protein: mEGFP (N terminal on insert)
  Cloning method: Other
Terms and licenses: Academic/Nonprofit Terms; Industry Terms: Not Available to Industry
Depositor comments: Resistant to shRNA TRCN0000164818 (target sequence CCAGCGAATCTCATCACAGTA). Please visit https://doi.org/10.1101/2023.11.05.565677 for bioRxiv preprint.
How to cite: pcDNA3puro-mGFP-FXR1a-CC2mut (V361P) was a gift from Christine Mayr (Addgene plasmid # 225456 ; http://n2t.net/addgene:225456 ; RRID:Addgene_225456)
