>Addgene plasmid #225456 | pcDNA3puro-mGFP-FXR1a-CC2mut (V361P) | depositor partial sequence | sequence record 441700 | region with mutation V361P
CTATCTAAAGGAACCAGAACAGCTAAGAATGGAACGC
